>Addgene plasmid #161197 | pDONR221-SLC25A52_STOP | addgene full sequence | sequence record 354278 | Addgene NGS Result
CAAATAATGATTTTATTTTGACTGATAGTGACCTGTTCGTTGCAACACATTGATGAGCAATGCTTTTTTA
TAATGCCAACTTTGTACAAAAAAGCAGGCTCCACCATGATCGACAGCGAGGCACACGAGAAGAGGCCACC
TATCCTGACAAGCTCCAAGCAGGATATCTCCCCTCACATCACCAACGTGGGCGAGATGAAGCACTACCTG
TGCGGCTGCTGTGCCGCCTTCAACAATGTGGCCATCACATACCCAATCCAGAAGGTGCTGTTTCGGCAGC
AGCTGTATGGCATCAAGACCAGAGACGCCGTGCTGCAGCTGCGGAGAGATGGCTTCCGGAATCTGTACAG
AGGCATCCTGCCACCCCTGATGCAGAAGACCACAACCCTGGCCCTGATGTTTGGCCTGTATGAGGACCTG
TCCTGCCTGCTGAGGAAGCACGTGCGCGCACCAGAGTTCGCAACACACGGAGTGGCAGCCGTGCTGGCAG
GAACAGCCGAGGCCATCTTTACCCCACTGGAGAGGGTGCAGACCCTGCTGCAGAACCACAAGCACCACGA
TAAGTTCACAAATACCTATCAGGCCTTTAAGGCCCTGAAGTGTCACGGCATCGGCGAGTACTATCGGGGC
CTGGTGCCCATCCTGTTCAGAAACGGCCTGTCTAATGTGCTGTTCTTTGGCCTGAGGGGCCCTATCAAGG
AGCACCTGCCAACAGCCACAACCCACAGCGCCCACCTGGTGAACGACTTTATCGGAGGAGGACTGCTGGG
AGCAATGCTGGGCTTCCTGTGCTTTCCCATCAATGTGGTGAAGACCAGGCTGCAGTCCCAGATCGGAGGA
GAGTTCCAGTCTTTTCCTAAGGTGTTCCAGAAGATCTGGCTGGAGAGGGATCGCAAGCTGATCAACCTGT
TTAGGGGCGCCCACCTGAATTACCACCGCTCTCTGATCAGCTGGGGCATCATCAACGCCACCTATGAGTT
CCTGCTGAAGTTTATCTAAGACCCAGCTTTCTTGTACAAAGTTGGCATTATAAGAAAGCATTGCTTATCA
ATTTGTTGCAACGAACAGGTCACTATCAGTCAAAATAAAATCATTATTTGCCATCCAGCTGATATCCCCT
ATAGTGAGTCGTATTACATGGTCATAGCTGTTTCCTGGCAGCTCTGGCCCGTGTCTCAAAATCTCTGATG
TTACATTGCACAAGATAAAAATATATCATCATGAACAATAAAACTGTCTGCTTACATAAACAGTAATACA
AGGGGTGTTATGAGCCATATTCAACGGGAAACGTCGAGGCCGCGATTAAATTCCAACATGGATGCTGATT
TATATGGGTATAAATGGGCTCGCGATAATGTCGGGCAATCAGGTGCGACAATCTATCGCTTGTATGGGAA
GCCCGATGCGCCAGAGTTGTTTCTGAAACATGGCAAAGGTAGCGTTGCCAATGATGTTACAGATGAGATG
GTCAGACTAAACTGGCTGACGGAATTTATGCCTCTTCCGACCATCAAGCATTTTATCCGTACTCCTGATG
ATGCATGGTTACTCACCACTGCGATCCCCGGAAAAACAGCATTCCAGGTATTAGAAGAATATCCTGATTC
AGGTGAAAATATTGTTGATGCGCTGGCAGTGTTCCTGCGCCGGTTGCATTCGATTCCTGTTTGTAATTGT
CCTTTTAACAGCGATCGCGTATTTCGTCTCGCTCAGGCGCAATCACGAATGAATAACGGTTTGGTTGATG
CGAGTGATTTTGATGACGAGCGTAATGGCTGGCCTGTTGAACAAGTCTGGAAAGAAATGCATAAACTTTT
GCCATTCTCACCGGATTCAGTCGTCACTCATGGTGATTTCTCACTTGATAACCTTATTTTTGACGAGGGG
AAATTAATAGGTTGTATTGATGTTGGACGAGTCGGAATCGCAGACCGATACCAGGATCTTGCCATCCTAT
GGAACTGCCTCGGTGAGTTTTCTCCTTCATTACAGAAACGGCTTTTTCAAAAATATGGTATTGATAATCC
TGATATGAATAAATTGCAGTTTCATTTGATGCTCGATGAGTTTTTCTAATCAGAATTGGTTAATTGGTTG
TAACACTGGCAGAGCATTACGCTGACTTGACGGGACGGCGCAAGCTCATGACCAAAATCCCTTAACGTGA
GTTACGCGTCGTTCCACTGAGCGTCAGACCCCGTAGAAAAGATCAAAGGATCTTCTTGAGATCCTTTTTT
TCTGCGCGTAATCTGCTGCTTGCAAACAAAAAAACCACCGCTACCAGCGGTGGTTTGTTTGCCGGATCAA
GAGCTACCAACTCTTTTTCCGAAGGTAACTGGCTTCAGCAGAGCGCAGATACCAAATACTGTTCTTCTAG
TGTAGCCGTAGTTAGGCCACCACTTCAAGAACTCTGTAGCACCGCCTACATACCTCGCTCTGCTAATCCT
GTTACCAGTGGCTGCTGCCAGTGGCGATAAGTCGTGTCTTACCGGGTTGGACTCAAGACGATAGTTACCG
GATAAGGCGCAGCGGTCGGGCTGAACGGGGGGTTCGTGCACACAGCCCAGCTTGGAGCGAACGACCTACA
CCGAACTGAGATACCTACAGCGTGAGCTATGAGAAAGCGCCACGCTTCCCGAAGGGAGAAAGGCGGACAG
GTATCCGGTAAGCGGCAGGGTCGGAACAGGAGAGCGCACGAGGGAGCTTCCAGGGGGAAACGCCTGGTAT
CTTTATAGTCCTGTCGGGTTTCGCCACCTCTGACTTGAGCGTCGATTTTTGTGATGCTCGTCAGGGGGGC
GGAGCCTATGGAAAAACGCCAGCAACGCGGCCTTTTTACGGTTCCTGGCCTTTTGCTGGCCTTTTGCTCA
CATGTTCTTTCCTGCGTTATCCCCTGATTCTGTGGATAACCGTATTACCGCCTTTGAGTGAGCTGATACC
GCTCGCCGCAGCCGAACGACCGAGCGCAGCGAGTCAGTGAGCGAGGAAGCGGAAGAGCGCCCAATACGCA
AACCGCCTCTCCCCGCGCGTTGGCCGATTCATTAATGCAGCTGGCACGACAGGTTTCCCGACTGGAAAGC
GGGCAGTGAGCGCAACGCAATTAATACGCGTACCGCTAGCCAGGAAGAGTTTGTAGAAACGCAAAAAGGC
CATCCGTCAGGATGGCCTTCTGCTTAGTTTGATGCCTGGCAGTTTATGGCGGGCGTCCTGCCCGCCACCC
TCCGGGCCGTTGCTTCACAACGTTCAAATCCGCTCCCGGCGGATTTGTCCTACTCAGGAGAGCGTTCACC
GACAAACAACAGATAAAACGAAAGGCCCAGTCTTCCGACTGAGCCTTTCGTTTTATTTGATGCCTGGCAG
TTCCCTACTCTCGCGTTAACGCTAGCATGGATGTTTTCCCAGTCACGACGTTGTAAAACGACGGCCAGTC
TTAAGCTCGGGCCC
Features (pLannotate 1.2.2; 10 found; start..end, strand, type, name):
      1..100     +  protein_bind   attL1: mutant version of attL; recombination site for the Gateway® LR reaction LR Clonase™
    106..996     +  CDS            SLC25A52: S2552_HUMAN - Also known as MCART2 From Homo sapiens (Human).
   1001..1100    -  protein_bind   attL2: mutant version of attL; recombination site for the Gateway® LR reaction LR Clonase™
   1118..1136    -  promoter       T7 promoter: promoter for bacteriophage T7 RNA polymerase
   1270..2079    +  CDS            KanR: aminoglycoside phosphotransferase; aph(3')-Ia; confers resistance to kanamycin in bacteria or G418 (Geneticin®) in eukaryotes
   2226..2814    +  rep_origin     ori: high-copy-number ColE1/pMB1/pBR322/pUC origin of replication
   2997..3089    +  CDS            lacI (fragment): lac repressor; lacI; The lac repressor binds to the lac operator to inhibit transcription in E. coli. This inhibition can be relieved by adding lactose or isopropyl-β-D-thiogalactopyranoside (IPTG).
   3144..3171    -  terminator     rrnB T2 terminator: transcription terminator T2 from the E. coli rrnB gene
   3303..3346    +  terminator     rrnB T1 terminator: Escherichia coli rrnB; transcription terminator T1 from the E. coli rrnB gene
   3393..3429    -  CDS            lacZα (fragment): LacZα fragment of β-galactosidase; lacZ fragment
