[The description below was written by a language model from this plasmid's Addgene catalogue record and pLannotate feature annotations shown in this document.]
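Description:
pDONR221-SLC25A52_STOP is a Gateway entry clone built on the pDONR221 backbone, carrying a codon-optimized open reading frame for human SLC25A52 (also known as MCART2), a member of the SLC25 mitochondrial carrier family. The sequenced plasmid is about 3.4 kb. It is maintained in E. coli through a high-copy ColE1/pUC-type origin and selected with kanamycin via an aph(3')-Ia aminoglycoside phosphotransferase gene. Although the catalogue lists the vector type as mammalian expression, the feature table shows no eukaryotic promoter or polyadenylation signal around the insert. The plasmid is therefore a shuttle for the ORF rather than an expression construct in its own right.

The roughly 0.9 kb ORF lies between attL1 and attL2, the recombination sites used in the Gateway LR reaction. LR Clonase can thus transfer the coding sequence directionally into any attR-containing destination vector, which then supplies the promoter, tags and selection markers. This version retains a stop codon at the end of the ORF, so it suits native, untagged expression or N-terminal fusions, while C-terminal fusions would not be translated. The depositor notes that a companion clone without the stop codon exists for that purpose. Other annotated elements are standard pDONR backbone features. The rrnB T1 and T2 terminators upstream of the cassette shield the insert from read-through transcription. A T7 promoter sits just beyond attL2 and points back towards the insert, and short lacI and lacZα remnants have no functional role. M13 forward and reverse primer sites are listed for sequencing the insert. The clone belongs to a consortium-wide collection of solute carrier ORFs intended for subcloning into custom expression vectors for transporter research.
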