Addgene plasmid #161197: pDONR221-SLC25A52_STOP
Purpose: Gateway entry clone with codon-optimized ORF sequence for subcloning into custom expression vectors. Contains a STOP codon at the end of the codon-optimized ORF sequence.
Depositing lab: RESOLUTE Consortium & Giulio Superti-Furga. Depositing organization: CeMM Research Center for Molecular Medicine. Publication: The RESOLUTE consortium: unlocking SLC transporters for drug discovery. Superti-Furga G, Lackner D, Wiedmer T, Ingles-Prieto A, Barbosa B, Girardi E, Goldmann U, Gurtl B, Klavins K, Klimek C, Lindinger S, Lineiro-Retes E, Muller AC, Onstein S, Redinger G, Reil D, Sedlyarov V, Wolf G, Crawford M, Everley R, ... Steppan CM. Nat Rev Drug Discov. 2020 Jul;19(7):429-430. doi: 10.1038/d41573-020-00056-6. PubMed 32265506.
Backbone
  Vector backbone: pDONR221
  Backbone manufacturer: ThermoFisher Scientific
  Backbone size w/o insert (bp): 2550
  Vector type: Mammalian Expression
Growth in bacteria
  Bacterial resistance: Kanamycin, 50 μg/mL
  Growth temperature: 37°C
  Growth strain: NEB Stable
  Copy number: High Copy
Gene/Insert
  Gene/Insert name: SLC25A52 (alt name: MCART2)
  Species: H. sapiens (human)
  Insert size (bp): 894
  Entrez Gene: SLC25A52 (a.k.a. MCART2)
  Cloning method: Gateway Cloning
  Sequencing primers: 5′ M13-fwd; 3′ M13-rev
Terms and licenses: Academic/Nonprofit Terms; Industry Terms
Depositor comments: This plasmid contains a STOP codon at the end of the codon-optimized ORF. For the version of this plasmid that does not contain a STOP codon, please see Addgene plasmid 132031 For more information on the full Resolute plasmid collection, please see www.addgene.org/depositor-collections/re-solute/. Please provide your feedback on this plasmid to the RESOLUTE consortium by filling out their RESOLUTE repository feedback form: https://forms.office.com/Pages/ResponsePage.aspx?id=0e05yklzmkS7rjFGQL4N7z4feCLQvEJAmVcOCM_u885UN1JJRko0Ukg4TVQwNTZLOUxPQVJWT1NHUCQlQCN0PWcu
How to cite: pDONR221-SLC25A52_STOP was a gift from RESOLUTE Consortium & Giulio Superti-Furga (Addgene plasmid # 161197 ; http://n2t.net/addgene:161197 ; RRID:Addgene_161197)
