>Addgene plasmid #161197 | pDONR221-SLC25A52_STOP | depositor partial sequence | sequence record 312329 | Codon-optimized ORF of SLC25A52
ATGATCGACAGCGAGGCACACGAGAAGAGGCCACCTATCCTGACAAGCTCCAAGCAGGATATCTCCCCTC
ACATCACCAACGTGGGCGAGATGAAGCACTACCTGTGCGGCTGCTGTGCCGCCTTCAACAATGTGGCCAT
CACATACCCAATCCAGAAGGTGCTGTTTCGGCAGCAGCTGTATGGCATCAAGACCAGAGACGCCGTGCTG
CAGCTGCGGAGAGATGGCTTCCGGAATCTGTACAGAGGCATCCTGCCACCCCTGATGCAGAAGACCACAA
CCCTGGCCCTGATGTTTGGCCTGTATGAGGACCTGTCCTGCCTGCTGAGGAAGCACGTGCGCGCACCAGA
GTTCGCAACACACGGAGTGGCAGCCGTGCTGGCAGGAACAGCCGAGGCCATCTTTACCCCACTGGAGAGG
GTGCAGACCCTGCTGCAGAACCACAAGCACCACGATAAGTTCACAAATACCTATCAGGCCTTTAAGGCCC
TGAAGTGTCACGGCATCGGCGAGTACTATCGGGGCCTGGTGCCCATCCTGTTCAGAAACGGCCTGTCTAA
TGTGCTGTTCTTTGGCCTGAGGGGCCCTATCAAGGAGCACCTGCCAACAGCCACAACCCACAGCGCCCAC
CTGGTGAACGACTTTATCGGAGGAGGACTGCTGGGAGCAATGCTGGGCTTCCTGTGCTTTCCCATCAATG
TGGTGAAGACCAGGCTGCAGTCCCAGATCGGAGGAGAGTTCCAGTCTTTTCCTAAGGTGTTCCAGAAGAT
CTGGCTGGAGAGGGATCGCAAGCTGATCAACCTGTTTAGGGGCGCCCACCTGAATTACCACCGCTCTCTG
ATCAGCTGGGGCATCATCAACGCCACCTATGAGTTCCTGCTGAAGTTTATCTAA
